>Addgene plasmid #208996 | pDONR221-kcnk13a | addgene full sequence | sequence record 413285 | Addgene NGS Result
GTTTTCCCAGTCACGACGTTGTAAAACGACGGCCAGTCTTAAGCTCGGGCCCCAAATAATGATTTTATTT
TGACTGATAGTGACCTGTTCGTTGCAACAAATTGATGAGCAATGCTTTTTTATAATGCCAACTTTGTACA
AAAAAGCAGGCTTCACCATGGCATGTAGAGGCTCGTGCTGTTGTGGCTGTGGTCCAGTGAATGAAGATAA
TGCCCGGTTCATCATGTTGCTACTCCTCATCATCCTCTACCTTCTGTGCGGAGCCGCGGTGTTTTCAGCC
CTGGAGCATCCGAAGGAGAAACTGGCGAAGGAAAGGTGGGCTCAGAGGTTTGAGCTGTTCAGCCAAAAGT
ACAACCTCAACAAAAGTGACCTGAAGAACTTCTTGAGACATTATGAAGAGGCGAACATGGCAGGGATACG
GGTGGACACTCTCAGACCGCGTTGGGATTTTACCGGAGCCTTTTATTTTGTCGGGACTGTCGTTTCTACC
ATCGGGTTTGGAATGACCACCCCCGCCACGGTCGGTGGCAAAATCTTCCTGATCTTTTATGGCCTCATCG
GCTGCGCAGCCACCATTTTATTTTTCAATCTCTTCCTGGAGAGAATAATAACAGTGTTGGCGTTCGTGCT
GAAGTCGTGCCATGAAATCCAACGTCGACGCAAGGGAGTTTTACCTCACGACAGCAGACAGGACTCAAGG
CTAAACCATGAAGACAGTCTTGCTGGATGGAAGCCCTCGGTTTACTGTGTGATGCTGATCTTATGCGTGG
CGGCAATAATCATTTCTTGCTGTGCTTCAGTCATGTACTCTTCAATCGAAGGATGGCGATACTTGGATTC
GCTTTACTTCTGCTTTGTGGCGTTCAGCACCATTGGTTTTGGGGATATGGTCAGCAGCCAACGAGCCATT
TACGAGAACCAAACCGTCTACCGAATTTGCAACTTCCTGTTTATTTTAATGGGCGTTTGCTGCATTTACT
CCCTATTCAACGTCATCTCCATCGTGATCAAACAGGTGCTCAACTGGCTCCTGAAAAAGCTGAAGATACC
TTGTCGTCACTGTCACAGGAGGTCTCTTCGGCCCCGCAGGAACGCAGTCATGCCGAGCCATCTCCGAACA
CGCGTCCGCAACATATCCATAGACACGGACGCAGTGAACGACAGTGAGACGGATGGACGCAGACTGTCTG
GAGAGATGATCTCCATGAGAGACTTCCTGGCGGCTAATAAGGTCAACTTGGCGATCATGCAGAAACAGCT
GTCTGAGACTGCCAATGGTCATCCCCGGCCGGGCGGCTCAACAAACAGACACAATGGATTCTCTGGTGGA
GTCGGAGCTTTGGGTATAATGAATAACAGGCTAGCAGAAACCAGCGTGGACAGATAAGACCCAGCTTTCT
TGTACAAAGTTGGCATTATAAGAAAGCATTGCTTATCAATTTGTTGCAACGAACAGGTCACTATCAGTCA
AAATAAAATCATTATTTGCCATCCAGCTGATATCCCCTATAGTGAGTCGTATTACATGGTCATAGCTGTT
TCCTGGCAGCTCTGGCCCGTGTCTCAAAATCTCTGATGTTACATTGCACAAGATAAAAATATATCATCAT
GAACAATAAAACTGTCTGCTTACATAAACAGTAATACAAGGGGTGTTATGAGCCATATTCAACGGGAAAC
GTCGAGGCCGCGATTAAATTCCAACATGGATGCTGATTTATATGGGTATAAATGGGCTCGCGATAATGTC
GGGCAATCAGGTGCGACAATCTATCGCTTGTATGGGAAGCCCGATGCGCCAGAGTTGTTTCTGAAACATG
GCAAAGGTAGCGTTGCCAATGATGTTACAGATGAGATGGTCAGACTAAACTGGCTGACGGAATTTATGCC
TCTTCCGACCATCAAGCATTTTATCCGTACTCCTGATGATGCATGGTTACTCACCACTGCGATCCCCGGA
AAAACAGCATTCCAGGTATTAGAAGAATATCCTGATTCAGGTGAAAATATTGTTGATGCGCTGGCAGTGT
TCCTGCGCCGGTTGCATTCGATTCCTGTTTGTAATTGTCCTTTTAACAGCGATCGCGTATTTCGTCTCGC
TCAGGCGCAATCACGAATGAATAACGGTTTGGTTGATGCGAGTGATTTTGATGACGAGCGTAATGGCTGG
CCTGTTGAACAAGTCTGGAAAGAAATGCATAAACTTTTGCCATTCTCACCGGATTCAGTCGTCACTCATG
GTGATTTCTCACTTGATAACCTTATTTTTGACGAGGGGAAATTAATAGGTTGTATTGATGTTGGACGAGT
CGGAATCGCAGACCGATACCAGGATCTTGCCATCCTATGGAACTGCCTCGGTGAGTTTTCTCCTTCATTA
CAGAAACGGCTTTTTCAAAAATATGGTATTGATAATCCTGATATGAATAAATTGCAGTTTCATTTGATGC
TCGATGAGTTTTTCTAATCAGAATTGGTTAATTGGTTGTAACACTGGCAGAGCATTACGCTGACTTGACG
GGACGGCGCAAGCTCATGACCAAAATCCCTTAACGTGAGTTACGCGTCGTTCCACTGAGCGTCAGACCCC
GTAGAAAAGATCAAAGGATCTTCTTGAGATCCTTTTTTTCTGCGCGTAATCTGCTGCTTGCAAACAAAAA
AACCACCGCTACCAGCGGTGGTTTGTTTGCCGGATCAAGAGCTACCAACTCTTTTTCCGAAGGTAACTGG
CTTCAGCAGAGCGCAGATACCAAATACTGTTCTTCTAGTGTAGCCGTAGTTAGGCCACCACTTCAAGAAC
TCTGTAGCACCGCCTACATACCTCGCTCTGCTAATCCTGTTACCAGTGGCTGCTGCCAGTGGCGATAAGT
CGTGTCTTACCGGGTTGGACTCAAGACGATAGTTACCGGATAAGGCGCAGCGGTCGGGCTGAACGGGGGG
TTCGTGCACACAGCCCAGCTTGGAGCGAACGACCTACACCGAACTGAGATACCTACAGCGTGAGCTATGA
GAAAGCGCCACGCTTCCCGAAGGGAGAAAGGCGGACAGGTATCCGGTAAGCGGCAGGGTCGGAACAGGAG
AGCGCACGAGGGAGCTTCCAGGGGGAAACGCCTGGTATCTTTATAGTCCTGTCGGGTTTCGCCACCTCTG
ACTTGAGCGTCGATTTTTGTGATGCTCGTCAGGGGGGCGGAGCCTATGGAAAAACGCCAGCAACGCGGCC
TTTTTACGGTTCCTGGCCTTTTGCTGGCCTTTTGCTCACATGTTCTTTCCTGCGTTATCCCCTGATTCTG
TGGATAACCGTATTACCGCCTTTGAGTGAGCTGATACCGCTCGCCGCAGCCGAACGACCGAGCGCAGCGA
GTCAGTGAGCGAGGAAGCGGAAGAGCGCCCAATACGCAAACCGCCTCTCCCCGCGCGTTGGCCGATTCAT
TAATGCAGCTGGCACGACAGGTTTCCCGACTGGAAAGCGGGCAGTGAGCGCAACGCAATTAATACGCGTA
CCGCTAGCCAGGAAGAGTTTGTAGAAACGCAAAAAGGCCATCCGTCAGGATGGCCTTCTGCTTAGTTTGA
TGCCTGGCAGTTTATGGCGGGCGTCCTGCCCGCCACCCTCCGGGCCGTTGCTTCACAACGTTCAAATCCG
CTCCCGGCGGATTTGTCCTACTCAGGAGAGCGTTCACCGACAAACAACAGATAAAACGAAAGGCCCAGTC
TTCCGACTGAGCCTTTCGTTTTATTTGATGCCTGGCAGTTCCCTACTCTCGCGTTAACGCTAGCATGGAT
Features (pLannotate 1.2.2; 10 found; start..end, strand, type, name):
      1..37      -  CDS            lacZα (fragment): LacZα fragment of β-galactosidase; lacZ fragment
     53..152     +  protein_bind   attL1: mutant version of attL; recombination site for the Gateway® LR reaction LR Clonase™
    158..1384    +  CDS            Kcnk13: KCNKD_RAT - Experimental evidence at protein level: Swiss-Prot protein existence level 1. Potassium channel displaying weak inward rectification in symmetrical K(+) solution. From Rattus norvegicus (Rat).
   1389..1488    -  protein_bind   attL2: mutant version of attL; recombination site for the Gateway® LR reaction LR Clonase™
   1506..1524    -  promoter       T7 promoter: promoter for bacteriophage T7 RNA polymerase
   1658..2467    +  CDS            KanR: aminoglycoside phosphotransferase; aph(3')-Ia; confers resistance to kanamycin in bacteria or G418 (Geneticin®) in eukaryotes
   2614..3202    +  rep_origin     ori: high-copy-number ColE1/pMB1/pBR322/pUC origin of replication
   3385..3477    +  CDS            lacI (fragment): lac repressor; lacI; The lac repressor binds to the lac operator to inhibit transcription in E. coli. This inhibition can be relieved by adding lactose or isopropyl-β-D-thiogalactopyranoside (IPTG).
   3532..3559    -  terminator     rrnB T2 terminator: transcription terminator T2 from the E. coli rrnB gene
   3691..3734    +  terminator     rrnB T1 terminator: Escherichia coli rrnB; transcription terminator T1 from the E. coli rrnB gene
