[The description below was written by a language model from this plasmid's Addgene catalogue record and pLannotate feature annotations shown in this document.]
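Description:
pDONR221-kcnk13a is a Gateway entry clone built on the Invitrogen pDONR221 donor backbone (spelled "pDORN221" in the record) and classified as a cloning vector of about 3.8 kb. It is maintained in E. coli through a high-copy ColE1/pUC-type origin and selected with kanamycin via the aph(3')-Ia KanR gene. The rrnB T1 and T2 terminators lie upstream of the cloning region, where they shield the insert from read-through transcription from the backbone. Short lacZα and lacI fragments are annotated as well and appear to be non-functional vector remnants.

The insert is the 1,227 bp zebrafish (Danio rerio) kcnk13a sequence, also known as zgc:171694, which encodes a two-pore domain potassium channel. The annotation software labelled it by similarity to the rat Kcnk13 protein, but the catalogue identifies it as the zebrafish gene. It sits in forward orientation between attL1 and attL2, the sites produced by a BP reaction, so it could also be moved into attR-containing destination vectors by an LR reaction.

A T7 promoter lies just beyond attL2 on the opposite strand and points back into the insert. Transcription by T7 RNA polymerase would therefore read the coding sequence in reverse and yield antisense RNA. This matches the stated purpose of riboprobe generation, presumably for in situ hybridization to examine kcnk13a expression in zebrafish embryos, the subject of the associated study. M13 forward and reverse primer sites flank the cassette for sequence verification.
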