Addgene plasmid #208996: pDONR221-kcnk13a
Purpose: Riboprobe generation
Depositing lab: GuangJun Zhang. Depositing organization: Purdue University. Publication: Evolution of two-pore domain potassium channels and their gene expression in zebrafish embryos. Park SJ, Silic MR, Staab PL, Chen J, Zackschewski EL, Zhang G. Dev Dyn. 2024 Jan 25. doi: 10.1002/dvdy.690. PubMed 38270285.
Backbone
  Vector backbone: pDORN221
  Backbone manufacturer: Invitrogen
  Backbone size w/o insert (bp): 2554
  Total vector size (bp): 3781
  Vector type: Cloning
Growth in bacteria
  Bacterial resistance: Kanamycin, 50 μg/mL
  Growth temperature: 37°C
  Growth strain: DH5alpha
  Copy number: High Copy
Gene/Insert
  Gene/Insert name: kcnk13a (alt name: zgc:171694)
  Species: D. rerio (zebrafish)
  Insert size (bp): 1227
  GenBank ID: NM_001110117.2
  Entrez Gene: kcnk13a (a.k.a. zgc:171694)
  Promoter: T7
  Cloning method: Gateway Cloning
  Sequencing primers: 5′ M13F; 3′ M13R
Terms and licenses: Academic/Nonprofit Terms; Industry Terms: Not Available to Industry
How to cite: pDONR221-kcnk13a was a gift from GuangJun Zhang (Addgene plasmid # 208996 ; http://n2t.net/addgene:208996 ; RRID:Addgene_208996)
